>Addgene plasmid #149435 | pBigTB-FlpERT2 | addgene full sequence | sequence record 310092 | Addgene NGS Result
GACATTGATTATTGACTAGTTATTAATAGTAATCAATTACGGGGTCATTAGTTCATAGCCCATATATGGA
GTTCCGCGTTACATAACTTACGGTAAATGGCCCGCCTGGCTGACCGCCCAACGACCCCCGCCCATTGACG
TCAATAATGACGTATGTTCCCATAGTAACGCCAATAGGGACTTTCCATTGACGTCAATGGGTGGAGTATT
TACGGTAAACTGCCCACTTGGCAGTACATCAAGTGTATCATATGCCAAGTACGCCCCCTATTGACGTCAA
TGACGGTAAATGGCCCGCCTGGCATTATGCCCAGTACATGACCTTATGGGACTTTCCTACTTGGCAGTAC
ATCTACGTATTAGTCATCGCTATTACCATGGTCGAGGTGAGCCCCACGTTCTGCTTCACTCTCCCCATCT
CCCCCCCCTCCCCACCCCCAATTTTGTATTTATTTATTTTTTAATTATTTTGTGCAGCGATGGGGGCGGG
GGGGGGGGGGGCGCGCGCCAGGCGGGGCGGGGCGGGGCGAGGGGCGGGGCGGGGCGAGGCGGAGAGGTGC
GGCGGCAGCCAATCAGAGCGGCGCGCTCCGAAAGTTTCCTTTTATGGCGAGGCGGCGGCGGCGGCGGCCC
TATAAAAAGCGAAGCGCGCGGCGGGCGGGAGTCGCTGCGCGCTGCCTTCGCCCCGTGCCCCGCTCCGCCG
CCGCCTCGCGCCGCCCGCCCCGGCTCTGACTGACCGCGTTACTCCCACAGGTGAGCGGGCGGGACGGCCC
TTCTCCTCCGGGCTGTAATTAGCGCTTGGTTTAATGACGGCTTGTTTCTTTTCTGTGGCTGCGTGAAAGC
CTTGAGGGGCTCCGGGAGGGCCCTTTGTGCGGGGGGAGCGGCTCGGGGGGTGCGTGCGTGTGTGTGTGCG
TGGGGAGCGCCGCGTGCGGCTCCGCGCTGCCCGGCGGCTGTGAGCGCTGCGGGCGCGGCGCGGGGCTTTG
TGCGCTCCGCAGTGTGCGCGAGGGGAGCGCGGCCGGGGGCGGTGCCCCGCGGTGCGGGGGGGGCTGCGAG
GGGAACAAAGGCTGCGTGCGGGGTGTGTGCGTGGGGGGGTGAGCAGGGGGTGTGGGCGCGTCGGTCGGGC
TGCAACCCCCCCTGCACCCCCCTCCCCGAGTTGCTGAGCACGGCCCGGCTTCGGGTGCGGGGCTCCGTAC
GGGGCGTGGCGCGGGGCTCGCCGTGCCGGGCGGGGGGTGGCGGCAGGTGGGGGTGCCGGGCGGGGCGGGG
CCGCCTCGGGCCGGGGAGGGCTCGGGGGAGGGGCGCGGCGGCCCCCGGAGCGCCGGCGGCTGTCGAGGCG
CGGCGAGCCGCAGCCATTGCCTTTTATGGTAATCGTGCGAGAGGGCGCAGGGACTTCCTTTGTCCCAAAT
CTGTGCGGAGCCGAAATCTGGGAGGCGCCGCCGCACCCCCTCTAGCGGGCGCGGGGCGAAGCGGTGCGGC
GCCGGCAGGAAGGAAATGGGCGGGGAGGGCCTTCGTGCGTCGCCGCGCCGCCGTCCCCTTCTCCCTCTCC
AGCCTCGGGGCTGTCCGCGGGGGGACGGCTGCCTTCGGGGGGGACGGGGCAGGGCGGGGTTCGGCTTCTG
GCGTGTGACCGGCGGCTCTAGAGCCTCTGCTAACCATGTTCATGCCTTCTTCTTTTTCCTACAGCTCCTG
GGCAACGTGCTGGTTATTGTGCTGTCTCATCATTTTGGCAAAGAATTCTGAGCCGCCACCATGAGCCAAT
TTGATATATTATGTAAAACACCACCTAAGGTCCTGGTTCGTCAGTTTGTGGAAAGGTTTGAAAGACCTTC
AGGGGAAAAAATAGCATCATGTGCTGCTGAACTAACCTATTTATGTTGGATGATTACTCATAACGGAACA
GCAATCAAGAGAGCCACATTCATGAGCTATAATACTATCATAAGCAATTCGCTGAGTTTCGATATTGTCA
ACAAATCACTCCAGTTTAAATACAAGACGCAAAAAGCAACAATTCTGGAAGCCTCATTAAAGAAATTAAT
TCCTGCTTGGGAATTTACAATTATTCCTTACAATGGACAAAAACATCAATCTGATATCACTGATATTGTA
AGTAGTTTGCAATTACAGTTCGAATCATCGGAAGAAGCAGATAAGGGAAATAGCCACAGTAAAAAAATGC
TTAAAGCACTTCTAAGTGAGGGTGAAAGCATCTGGGAGATCACTGAGAAAATACTAAATTCGTTTGAGTA
TACCTCGAGATTTACAAAAACAAAAACTTTATACCAATTCCTCTTCCTAGCTACTTTCATCAATTGTGGA
AGATTCAGCGATATTAAGAACGTTGATCCGAAATCATTTAAATTAGTCCAAAATAAGTATCTGGGAGTAA
TAATCCAGTGTTTAGTGACAGAGACAAAGACAAGCGTTAGTAGGCACATATACTTCTTTAGCGCAAGGGG
TAGGATCGATCCACTTGTATATTTGGATGAATTTTTGAGGAACTCTGAACCAGTCCTAAAACGAGTAAAT
AGGACCGGCAATTCTTCAAGCAACAAACAGGAATACCAATTATTAAAAGATAACTTAGTCAGATCGTACA
ACAAGGCTTTGAAGAAAAATGCGCCTTATCCAATCTTTGCTATAAAGAATGGCCCAAAATCTCACATTGG
AAGACATTTGATGACCTCATTTCTGTCAATGAAGGGCCTAACGGAGTTGACTAATGTTGTGGGAAATTGG
AGCGATAAGCGTGCTTCTGCCGTGGCCAGGACAACGTATACTCATCAGATAACAGCAATACCTGATCACT
ACTTCGCACTAGTTTCTCGGTACTATGCATATGATCCAATATCAAAGGAAATGATAGCATTGAAGGATGA
GACTAATCCAATTGAGGAGTGGCAGCATATAGAACAGCTAAAGGGTAGTGCTGAAGGAAGCATACGATAC
CCCGCATGGAATGGGATAATATCACAGGAGGTACTAGACTACCTTTCATCCTACATAAATAGACGCATAT
GCGTACGCGGATCCTCTGCTGGAGACATGAGAGCTGCCAACCTTTGGCCAAGCCCGCTCATGATCAAACG
CTCTAAGAAGAACAGCCTGGCCTTGTCCCTGACGGCCGACCAGATGGTCAGTGCCTTGTTGGATGCTGAG
CCCCCCATACTCTATTCCGAGTATGATCCTACCAGACCCTTCAGTGAAGCTTCGATGATGGGCTTACTGA
CCAACCTGGCAGACAGGGAGCTGGTTCACATGATCAACTGGGCGAAGAGGGTGCCAGGCTTTGTGGATTT
GACCCTCCATGATCAGGTCCACCTTCTAGAATGTGCCTGGCTAGAGATCCTGATGATTGGTCTCGTCTGG
CGCTCCATGGAGCACCCAGTGAAGCTACTGTTTGCTCCTAACTTGCTCTTGGACAGGAACCAGGGAAAAT
GTGTAGAGGGCATGGTGGAGATCTTCGACATGCTGCTGGCTACATCATCTCGGTTCCGCATGATGAATCT
GCAGGGAGAGGAGTTTGTGTGCCTCAAATCTATTATTTTGCTTAATTCTGGAGTGTACACATTTCTGTCC
AGCACCCTGAAGTCTCTGGAAGAGAAGGACCATATCCACCGAGTCCTGGACAAGATCACAGACACTTTGA
TCCACCTGATGGCCAAGGCAGGCCTGACCCTGCAGCAGCAGCACCAGCGGCTGGCCCAGCTCCTCCTCAT
CCTCTCCCACATCAGGCACATGAGTAACAAAGGCATGGAGCATCTGTACAGCATGAAGTGCAAGAACGTG
GTGCCCCTCTATGACCTGCTGCTGGAGGCGGCGGACGCCCACCGCCTACATGCGCCCACTAGCCGTGGAG
GGGCATCCGTGGAGGAGACGGACCAAAGCCACTTGGCCACTGCGGGCTCTACTTCATCGCATTCCTTGCA
AAAGTATTACATCACGGGGGAGGCAGAGGGTTTCCCTGCCACAGCTTGATAGCGGCCGCGAGCTCGCTGA
TCAGCCTCGACTGTGCCTTCTAGTTGCCAGCCATCTGTTGTTTGCCCCTCCCCCGTGCCTTCCTTGACCC
TGGAAGGTGCCACTCCCACTGTCCTTTCCTAATAAAATGAGGAAATTGCATCGCATTGTCTGAGTAGGTG
TCATTCTATTCTGGGGGGTGGGGTGGGGCAGGACAGCAAGGGGGAGGATTGGGAAGACAATAGCAGGCAT
GCTGGGGATGCGGTGGGCTCTATGGCTTCTGAGGCGGAAAGAACCAGCTGGGGCTCGATCCTCTAGTTGG
CGCGCCAACGGTACCAGCTTTTGTTCCCTTTAGTGAGGGTTAATTTCGAGCTTGGCGTAATCATGGTCAT
AGCTGTTTCCTGTGTGAAATTGTTATCCGCTCACAATTCCACACAACATACGAGCCGGAAGCATAAAGTG
TAAAGCCTGGGGTGCCTAATGAGTGAGCTAACTCACATTAATTGCGTTGCGCTCACTGCCCGCTTTCCAG
TCGGGAAACCTGTCGTGCCAGCTGCATTAATGAATCGGCCAACGCGCGGGGAGAGGCGGTTTGCGTATTG
GGCGCTCTTCCGCTTCCTCGCTCACTGACTCGCTGCGCTCGGTCGTTCGGCTGCGGCGAGCGGTATCAGC
TCACTCAAAGGCGGTAATACGGTTATCCACAGAATCAGGGGATAACGCAGGAAAGAACATGTGAGCAAAA
GGCCAGCAAAAGGCCAGGAACCGTAAAAAGGCCGCGTTGCTGGCGTTTTTCCATAGGCTCCGCCCCCCTG
ACGAGCATCACAAAAATCGACGCTCAAGTCAGAGGTGGCGAAACCCGACAGGACTATAAAGATACCAGGC
GTTTCCCCCTGGAAGCTCCCTCGTGCGCTCTCCTGTTCCGACCCTGCCGCTTACCGGATACCTGTCCGCC
TTTCTCCCTTCGGGAAGCGTGGCGCTTTCTCATAGCTCACGCTGTAGGTATCTCAGTTCGGTGTAGGTCG
TTCGCTCCAAGCTGGGCTGTGTGCACGAACCCCCCGTTCAGCCCGACCGCTGCGCCTTATCCGGTAACTA
TCGTCTTGAGTCCAACCCGGTAAGACACGACTTATCGCCACTGGCAGCAGCCACTGGTAACAGGATTAGC
AGAGCGAGGTATGTAGGCGGTGCTACAGAGTTCTTGAAGTGGTGGCCTAACTACGGCTACACTAGAAGAA
CAGTATTTGGTATCTGCGCTCTGCTGAAGCCAGTTACCTTCGGAAAAAGAGTTGGTAGCTCTTGATCCGG
CAAACAAACCACCGCTGGTAGCGGTGGTTTTTTTGTTTGCAAGCAGCAGATTACGCGCAGAAAAAAAGGA
TCTCAAGAAGATCCTTTGATCTTTTCTACGGGGTCTGACGCTCAGTGGAACGAAAACTCACGTTAAGGGA
TTTTGGTCATGAGATTATCAAAAAGGATCTTCACCTAGATCCTTTTAAATTAAAAATGAAGTTTTAAATC
AATCTAAAGTATATATGAGTAAACTTGGTCTGACAGTTACCAATGCTTAATCAGTGAGGCACCTATCTCA
GCGATCTGTCTATTTCGTTCATCCATAGTTGCCTGACTCCCCGTCGTGTAGATAACTACGATACGGGAGG
GCTTACCATCTGGCCCCAGTGCTGCAATGATACCGCGAGACCCACGCTCACCGGCTCCAGATTTATCAGC
AATAAACCAGCCAGCCGGAAGGGCCGAGCGCAGAAGTGGTCCTGCAACTTTATCCGCCTCCATCCAGTCT
ATTAATTGTTGCCGGGAAGCTAGAGTAAGTAGTTCGCCAGTTAATAGTTTGCGCAACGTTGTTGCCATTG
CTACAGGCATCGTGGTGTCACGCTCGTCGTTTGGTATGGCTTCATTCAGCTCCGGTTCCCAACGATCAAG
GCGAGTTACATGATCCCCCATGTTGTGCAAAAAAGCGGTTAGCTCCTTCGGTCCTCCGATCGTTGTCAGA
AGTAAGTTGGCCGCAGTGTTATCACTCATGGTTATGGCAGCACTGCATAATTCTCTTACTGTCATGCCAT
CCGTAAGATGCTTTTCTGTGACTGGTGAGTACTCAACCAAGTCATTCTGAGAATAGTGTATGCGGCGACC
GAGTTGCTCTTGCCCGGCGTCAATACGGGATAATACCGCGCCACATAGCAGAACTTTAAAAGTGCTCATC
ATTGGAAAACGTTCTTCGGGGCGAAAACTCTCAAGGATCTTACCGCTGTTGAGATCCAGTTCGATGTAAC
CCACTCGTGCACCCAACTGATCTTCAGCATCTTTTACTTTCACCAGCGTTTCTGGGTGAGCAAAAACAGG
AAGGCAAAATGCCGCAAAAAAGGGAATAAGGGCGACACGGAAATGTTGAATACTCATACTCTTCCTTTTT
CAATATTATTGAAGCATTTATCAGGGTTATTGTCTCATGAGCGGATACATATTTGAATGTATTTAGAAAA
ATAAACAAATAGGGGTTCCGCGCACATTTCCCCGAAAAGTGCCACCTG
[58 nt withheld, positions 6489-6546]
T
[65 nt withheld, positions 6548-6612]
C
[91 nt withheld, positions 6614-6704]
A
[49 nt withheld, positions 6706-6754]
CCTTTGACGTTGGAGTCCACGTTCTTT
[37 nt withheld, positions 6782-6818]
ACCCTATCTCGGTCTATTCTTTTGATTTATAAGGGATTTTGCCGATTTCGGCCTATTGGTTAAAAAATGA
GCTGATTTAACAAAAATTTAACGCGAATTTTAACAAAATATTAACGCTTACAATTTCCATTCGCCATTCA
GGCTGCGCAACTGTTGGGAAGGGCGATCGGTGCGGGCCTCTTCGCTATTACGCCAGCTGGCGAAAGGGGG
ATGTGCTGCAAGGCGATTAAGTTGGGTAACGCCAGGGTTTTCCCAGTCACGACGTTGTAAAACGACGGCC
AGTGAATTGTAATACGACTCACTATAGGGCGAATTGGCCTTAATTAAGGGATCTGTAGGGCGCAGTAGTC
CAGGGTTTCCTTGATGATGTCATACTTATCCTGTCCCTTTTTTTTCCACAGCTCGCGGTTGAGGACAAAC
TCTTCGCGGTCTTTCCAGTGGGGATCGACGGTATCGTAGAGTCGAGGCCGCTCTAGAACTAGTTGCCGAT
TTCGGCCTATTGGTTAAAAAATGAGCTGATTTAACAAAAATTTAACGCGAATTAATTCTGTGGAATGTGT
GTCAGTTAGGGTGTGGAAAGTCCCCAGGCTCCCCAGCAGGCAGAAGTATGCAAAGCATGCATCTCAATTA
GTCAGCAACCAGGTGTGGAAAGTCCCCAGGCTCCCCAGCAGGCAGAAGTATGCAAAGCATGCATCTCAAT
TAGTCAGCAACCATAGTCCCGCCCCTAACTCCGCCCATCCCGCCCCTAACTCCGCCCAGTTCCGCCCATT
CTCCGCCCCATGGCTGACTAATTTTTTTTATTTATGCAGAGGCCGAGGCCGCCTCTGCCTCTGAGCTATT
CCAGAAGTAGTGAGGAGGCTTTTTTGGAGGCCTAGGCTTTTGCAAAAAGCTCCCGGGAGCTTGTATATCC
ATTTTCGGATCTGATCAGCACGTGTTGACAATTAATCATCGGCATAGTATATCGGCATAGTATAATACGA
CAAGGTGAGGAACTAAACCATGGCCAAGCCTTTGTCTCAAGAAGAATCCACCCTCATTGAAAGAGCAACG
GCTACAATCAACAGCATCCCCATCTCTGAAGACTACAGCGTCGCCAGCGCAGCTCTCTCTAGCGACGGCC
GCATCTTCACTGGTGTCAATGTATATCATTTTACTGGGGGACCTTGTGCAGAACTCGTGGTGCTGGGCAC
TGCTGCTGCTGCGGCAGCTGGCAACCTGACTTGTATCGTCGCGATCGGAAATGAGAACAGGGGCATCTTG
AGCCCCTGCGGACGGTGCCGACAGGTGCTTCTCGATCTGCATCCTGGGATCAAAGCCATAGTGAAGGACA
GTGATGGACAGCCGACGGCAGTTGGGATTCGTGAATTGCTGCCCTCTGGTTATGTGTGGGAGGGCTAAGC
ACTTCGTGGCCGAGGAGCAGGACTGACACGTGCTACGAGATTTCGATTCCACCGCCGCCTTCTATGAAAG
GTTGGGCTTCGGAATCGTTTTCCGGGACGCCGGCTGGATGATCCTCCAGCGCGGGGATCTCATGCTGGAG
TTCTTCGCCCACCCCAACTTGTTTATTGCAGCTTATAATGGTTACAAATAAAGCAATAGCATCACAAATT
TCACAAATAAAGCATTTTTTTCACTGCATTCTAGTTGTGGTTTGTCCAAACTCATCAATGTATCTTATCA
TGTCTGCTAGCATCGATACCGTC
Features (pLannotate 1.2.2; 28 found; start..end, strand, type, name):
      1..380     +  enhancer       CMV enhancer: human cytomegalovirus immediate early enhancer
    382..657     +  promoter       chicken β-actin promoter: No description available
    658..1674    +  intron         chimeric intron: chimera between introns from chicken β-actin and rabbit β-globin
   1672..1728    +  CDS            HBB (fragment): HBB_LEPEU - Experimental evidence at protein level: Swiss-Prot protein existence level 1. Involved in oxygen transport from the lung to the various peripheral tissues. From Lepus europaeus (European hare).
   1741..3010    +  CDS            FLPe (fragment): nuclear-targeted site-specific recombinase FLPe is a fusion between the SV40 nuclear localization signal and a thermostable version of the Saccharomyces cerevisiae site-specific recombinase FLP. Recombination occurs at FRT sequences.
   3028..3963    +  CDS            ERT2: mutated ligand-binding domain of the human estrogen receptor (Feil et al., 1997)
   4001..4225    +  polyA_signal   bGH poly(A) signal: bovine growth hormone polyadenylation signal
   4229..4250    +  promoter       SV40 promoter (fragment): SV40 enhancer and early promoter
   4297..4315    -  promoter       T3 promoter: promoter for bacteriophage T3 RNA polymerase
   4360..4376    -  protein_bind   lac operator: The lac repressor binds to the lac operator to inhibit transcription in E. coli. This inhibition can be relieved by adding lactose or isopropyl-β-D-thiogalactopyranoside (IPTG). lac repressor encoded by lacI
   4384..4414    -  promoter       lac promoter: promoter for the E. coli lac operon
   4429..4450    -  protein_bind   CAP binding site: CAP binding activates transcription in the presence of cAMP. E. coli catabolite activator protein
   4463..4555    -  CDS            lacI (fragment): lac repressor; lacI; The lac repressor binds to the lac operator to inhibit transcription in E. coli. This inhibition can be relieved by adding lactose or isopropyl-β-D-thiogalactopyranoside (IPTG).
   4738..5326    -  rep_origin     ori: high-copy-number ColE1/pMB1/pBR322/pUC origin of replication
   5497..6357    -  CDS            AmpR: β-lactamase; bla; confers resistance to ampicillin, carbenicillin, and related antibiotics
   6358..6462    -  promoter       AmpR promoter: bla
   6489..6944    +  rep_origin     f1 ori (sequence partly withheld): f1 bacteriophage origin of replication; arrow indicates direction of (+) strand synthesis
   6948..7105    -  CDS            lacZα (fragment): LacZα fragment of β-galactosidase; lacZ fragment
   7108..7126    +  promoter       T7 promoter: promoter for bacteriophage T7 RNA polymerase
   7154..7257    +  misc_feature   Ad SA: adenovirus major late transcript splice acceptor (Friedrich and Soriano, 1991)
   7284..7301    +  misc_feature   MCS (fragment): pBluescript multiple cloning site
   7301..7361    +  rep_origin     f1 ori (fragment): f1 bacteriophage origin of replication; arrow indicates direction of (+) strand synthesis
   7375..7704    +  promoter       SV40 promoter: SV40 enhancer and early promoter
   7752..7799    +  promoter       EM7 promoter: synthetic bacterial promoter&nbsp
   7818..8216    +  CDS            BSD: blasticidin S deaminase; Aspergillus terreus BSD; confers resistance to blasticidin
   8217..8244    +  CDS            BleoR (fragment): antibiotic-binding protein; Sh ble from Streptoalloteichus hindustanus; confers resistance to bleomycin, phleomycin, and Zeocin™
   8254..8379    +  CDS            ble (fragment): BLE_KLEPN - Experimental evidence at protein level: Swiss-Prot protein existence level 1. Binding protein with a strong affinity to the bleomycin family of antibiotics. Binds to CL990; an antimitotic-antibiotic compound. From Klebsiella pneumoniae.
   8374..8495    +  polyA_signal   SV40 poly(A) signal: SV40 polyadenylation signal
