[The description below was written by a language model from this plasmid's Addgene catalogue record and pLannotate feature annotations shown in this document.]
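Description:
pBigTB-FlpERT2 is a roughly 8.5 kb mammalian expression plasmid built on the pBigTB backbone, a pBluescript-like vector catalogued for mammalian expression, mouse targeting and Cre/lox applications. It is maintained in E. coli as a high-copy plasmid through a ColE1/pUC-type origin with ampicillin resistance. It also carries an f1 origin and remnants of the lacZα/lac promoter region flanked by T3 and T7 promoters. For selection in mammalian cells it contains a blasticidin S deaminase gene driven by tandem SV40 early and EM7 promoters and terminated by an SV40 poly(A) signal. This arrangement allows the marker to be expressed in both mammalian and bacterial cells. An adenovirus major late splice acceptor lies just upstream of this cassette. No loxP sites appear in the feature table despite the Cre/lox vector classification, so the record does not show how that label applies.

The payload, inserted between SalI and NotI sites, is a CAG-driven expression unit derived in part from an earlier pCAG-FlpeERT2 plasmid. The CAG promoter comprises the CMV enhancer, the chicken β-actin promoter and a chimeric β-actin/β-globin intron. It drives the thermostable FLPe recombinase fused at its C-terminus to ERT2, the mutated ligand-binding domain of the human estrogen receptor, followed by a bGH poly(A) signal. The ERT2 domain keeps the fusion protein inactive, generally by retention in the cytoplasm, until tamoxifen or its metabolite 4-hydroxytamoxifen binds. The recombinase can then reach the nucleus and recombine FRT sites. The construct therefore provides tamoxifen-inducible Flp activity, and blasticidin selection allows stable cell lines to be derived. The associated publication concerns inducible TDG knockout models for studying epigenetic regulation.
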