Addgene plasmid #149435: pBigTB-FlpERT2
Purpose: tamoxifen-inducible Flp recombinase
Depositing lab: Primo Schaer. Depositing organization: University of Basel. Publication: Inducible TDG knockout models to study epigenetic regulation. Schwarz SD, Grundbacher E, Hrovat AM, Xu J, Kusnierczyk A, Vagbo CB, Schar P, Schuermann D. F1000Res. 2020 Sep 9;9:1112. doi: 10.12688/f1000research.25637.2. eCollection 2020. PubMed 33082936.
Backbone
  Vector backbone: pBigTB (Addgene Plasmid #149432)
  Backbone manufacturer: Primo Schär Lab
  Backbone size w/o insert (bp): 4573
  Total vector size (bp): 8517
  Vector type: Mammalian Expression, Mouse Targeting, Cre/Lox
  Selectable markers: Blasticidin
Growth in bacteria
  Bacterial resistance: Ampicillin, 100 μg/mL
  Growth temperature: 37°C
  Growth strain: DH5alpha
  Copy number: High Copy
Gene/Insert
  Gene/Insert name: Flp-ERT2 fusion protein (alt name: inducible Flp recombinase)
  Species: Synthetic
  Insert size (bp): 3968
  Promoter: CAG promoter
  Tag / fusion protein: ERT2 (C terminal on insert)
  Cloning method: Restriction Enzyme; 5′ cloning site SalI (not destroyed); 3′ cloning site NotI (not destroyed)
  Sequencing primers: 5′ pCAG-F; 3′ BGH-rev
Resource information
  A portion of this plasmid was derived from a plasmid made by: Connie Cepko Lab: pCAG-FlpeERT2 (Addgene Plasmid #14756)
Terms and licenses: Academic/Nonprofit Terms; Industry Terms: Not Available to Industry
How to cite: pBigTB-FlpERT2 was a gift from Primo Schaer (Addgene plasmid # 149435 ; http://n2t.net/addgene:149435 ; RRID:Addgene_149435)
